Addgene plasmid #227783: pAAV_hSyn_ChroME2f_GCaMP8m_ST
Purpose: Cation channelrhodopsin ChroME2f fused to GCaMP8m and targeted to the neuronal soma and proximal dendrites
Depositing lab: Hillel Adesnik. Depositing organization: University of California, Berkeley.
Backbone
  Vector backbone: pAAV-hSyn
  Vector type: Mammalian Expression, AAV
Growth in bacteria
  Bacterial resistance: Ampicillin, 100 μg/mL
  Growth temperature: 37°C
  Growth strain: NEB Stable
  Copy number: Unknown
Gene/Insert
  Gene/Insert name: ChroME2f_GCaMP8m_ST
Terms and licenses: Academic/Nonprofit Terms; Industry Terms: Not Available to Industry
How to cite: pAAV_hSyn_ChroME2f_GCaMP8m_ST was a gift from Hillel Adesnik (Addgene plasmid # 227783 ; http://n2t.net/addgene:227783 ; RRID:Addgene_227783)
