[The description below was written by a language model from this plasmid's Addgene catalogue record and pLannotate feature annotations shown in this document.]
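Description:
pAAV_hSyn_ChroME2f_GCaMP8m_ST is an adeno-associated virus transfer plasmid (about 6.7 kb) built on the pAAV-hSyn backbone for neuron-specific expression in mammalian cells. It is propagated in E. coli through a high-copy ColE1/pUC-type origin and selected with ampicillin via the AmpR (β-lactamase) cassette. An f1 phage origin is also present, and short lacI and lacZα fragments appear to be backbone remnants. The recommended recombination-deficient growth strain is consistent with the need to keep the two AAV2 inverted terminal repeats stable. These ITRs flank the expression cassette and are the cis elements required for replication and packaging of the intervening DNA into AAV particles when rep, cap and helper functions are supplied in trans.

Between the ITRs, the human synapsin I promoter drives a single fusion open reading frame. It consists of the cation channelrhodopsin ChroME2f, the genetically encoded calcium indicator GCaMP8m, and a C-terminal soma-targeting (ST) motif. The automated annotation picks these up only by similarity: a small CoChR match within the opsin region, a "GCaMP6s fragment" call for the GCaMP8m portion, and a Kcnb1 (Kv2.1 potassium channel) fragment that corresponds to the soma-targeting sequence. According to the record, this sequence restricts the fusion to the soma and proximal dendrites. A WPRE downstream of the coding sequence enhances transcript stability and expression, followed by an SV40 polyadenylation signal. Putting actuator and sensor in one soma-restricted polypeptide lets the same neurons be both light-activated and imaged for calcium activity. That arrangement suits all-optical stimulation and readout experiments, although the record does not specify particular applications.
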