Features (pLannotate 1.2.2; 17 found; start..end, strand, type, name):
      1..589     +  rep_origin     ori: high-copy-number ColE1/pMB1/pBR322/pUC origin of replication
    772..828     +  CDS            lacI (fragment): lac repressor; lacI; The lac repressor binds to the lac operator to inhibit transcription in E. coli. This inhibition can be relieved by adding lactose or isopropyl-β-D-thiogalactopyranoside (IPTG).
    822..955     -  repeat_region  AAV2 ITR: inverted terminal repeat of adeno-associated virus serotype 2 inverted
   1026..1094    +  CDS            large T antigen (fragment): large T antigen from SV40 (simian virus 40)
   1117..1238    +  polyA_signal   SV40 poly(A) signal: SV40 polyadenylation signal
   1267..1286    -  misc_feature   MCS (fragment): pBluescript multiple cloning site
   1287..1875    -  misc_feature   WPRE: woodchuck hepatitis virus posttranscriptional regulatory element
   1875..1893    -  misc_feature   MCS (fragment): pBluescript multiple cloning site
   1897..2115    -  CDS            Kcnb1 (fragment): KCNB1_MOUSE - Experimental evidence at protein level: Swiss-Prot protein existence level 1. Voltage-gated potassium channel that mediates transmembrane potassium transport in excitable membranes, primarily in the brain, but also in the pancreas and cardiovascular system. Contributes to the regulation of the action potential (AP) repolarization, duration and frequency of repetitive AP firing in neurons, muscle cells and endocrine cells and plays a role in homeostatic attenuation of electrical excitability throughout the brain (PubMed:14684365, PubMed:19383458, PubMed:24494598). Plays also a rol
   2098..3267    -  CDS            GCaMP6s (fragment): improved fluorescent protein-based calcium sensor (Chen et al., 2013)
   3691..3718    -  CDS            CoChR (fragment): high-photocurrent channelrhodopsin from Chloromonas oogama (Shemesh et al., 2017)
   4378..4825    -  promoter       hSyn promoter: human synapsin I promoter; confers neuron-specific expression (Kügler et al., 2003)
   4907..5039    +  repeat_region  AAV2 ITR (fragment): inverted terminal repeat of adeno-associated virus serotype 2 inverted
   5034..5103    +  CDS            lacZα (fragment): LacZα fragment of β-galactosidase; lacZ fragment
   5108..5536    +  rep_origin     f1 ori (sequence partly withheld): f1 bacteriophage origin of replication; arrow indicates direction of (+) strand synthesis
   5589..5693    +  promoter       AmpR promoter: bla
   5694..6554    +  CDS            AmpR: β-lactamase; bla; confers resistance to ampicillin, carbenicillin, and related antibiotics
>Addgene plasmid #227783 | pAAV_hSyn_ChroME2f_GCaMP8m_ST | addgene full sequence | sequence record 485696 | Addgene Long Read Sequencing Result
TTGAGATCCTTTTTTTCTGCGCGTAATCTGCTGCTTGCAAACAAAAAAACCACCGCTACCAGCGGTGGTT
TGTTTGCCGGATCAAGAGCTACCAACTCTTTTTCCGAAGGTAACTGGCTTCAGCAGAGCGCAGATACCAA
ATACTGTTCTTCTAGTGTAGCCGTAGTTAGGCCACCACTTCAAGAACTCTGTAGCACCGCCTACATACCT
CGCTCTGCTAATCCTGTTACCAGTGGCTGCTGCCAGTGGCGATAAGTCGTGTCTTACCGGGTTGGACTCA
AGACGATAGTTACCGGATAAGGCGCAGCGGTCGGGCTGAACGGGGGGTTCGTGCACACAGCCCAGCTTGG
AGCGAACGACCTACACCGAACTGAGATACCTACAGCGTGAGCTATGAGAAAGCGCCACGCTTCCCGAAGG
GAGAAAGGCGGACAGGTATCCGGTAAGCGGCAGGGTCGGAACAGGAGAGCGCACGAGGGAGCTTCCAGGG
GGAAACGCCTGGTATCTTTATAGTCCTGTCGGGTTTCGCCACCTCTGACTTGAGCGTCGATTTTTGTGAT
GCTCGTCAGGGGGGCGGAGCCTATGGAAAAACGCCAGCAACGCGGCCTTTTTACGGTTCCTGGCCTTTTG
CTGGCCTTTTGCTCACATGTTCTTTCCTGCGTTATCCCCTGATTCTGTGGATAACCGTATTACCGCCTTT
GAGTGAGCTGATACCGCTCGCCGCAGCCGAACGACCGAGCGCAGCGAGTCAGTGAGCGAGGAAGCGGAAG
AGCGCCCAATACGCAAACCGCCTCTCCCCGCGCGTTGGCCGATTCATTAATGCAGCTGCGCGCTCGCTCG
CTCACTGAGGCCGCCCGGGCAAAGCCCGGGCGTCGGGCGACCTTTGGTCGCCCGGCCTCAGTGAGCGAGC
GAGCGCGCAGAGAGGGAGTGGCCAACTCCATCACTAGGGGTTCCTTGTAGTTAATGATTAACCCGCCATG
CTACTTATCTACGTAGCCATGCTCTAGGAAGATCCTTATCGATTTTACCACATTTGTAGAGGTTTTACTT
GCTTTAAAAAACCTCCCACATCTCCCCCTGAACCTGAAACATAAAATGAATGCAATTGTTGTTGTTAACT
TGTTTATTGCAGCTTATAATGGTTACAAATAAAGCAATAGCATCACAAATTTCACAAATAAAGCATTTTT
TTCACTGCATTCTAGTTGTGGTTTGTCCAAACTCATCAATGTATCTTATCATGTCTGCTCGAAGCGGCCG
CCCGGGTCGAGGTCGACGGTATCGATGCGGGGAGGCGGCCCAAAGGGAGATCCGACTCGTCTGAGGGCGA
AGGCGAAGACGCGGAAGAGGCCGCAGAGCCGGCAGCAGGCCGCGGGAAGGAAGGTCCGCTGGATTGAGGG
CCGAAGGGACGTAGCAGAAGGACGTCCCGCGCAGAATCCAGGTGGCAACACAGGCGAGCAGCCAAGGAAA
GGACGATGATTTCCCCGACAACACCACGGAATTGTCAGTGCCCAACAGCCGAGCCCCTGTCCAGCAGCGG
GCAAGGCAGGCGGCGATGAGTTCCGCCGTGGCAATAGGGAGGGGGAAAGCGAAAGTCCCGGAAAGGAGCT
GACAGGTGGTGGCAATGCCCCAACCAGTGGGGGTTGCGTCAGCAAACACAGTGCACACCACGCCACGTTG
CCTGACAACGGGCCACAACTCCTCATAAAGAGACAGCAACCAGGATTTATACAAGGAGGAGAAAATGAAA
GCCATACGGGAAGCAATAGCATGATACAAAGGCATTAAAGCAGCGTATCCACATAGCGTAAAAGGAGCAA
CATAGTTAAGAATACCAGTCAATCTTTCACAAATTTTGTAATCCAGAGGTTGATTATCGATAAGCTTGAT
ATCTTAGAATCTGGTGGCTTCAGGGAAGTCCGTGGCACAGCTGATGAAGCTGTCAATGCTGGACATGCTC
CGCATGTCGATGACGCCCTCCGTGCGTGCGGGCAGAGGGGCCACGGGGCTGGGCATGCTGCTCATCTCCA
GCTCCTCTGGAGGCTTGCTCTGCGGGGCCATCTCCTTGGTGTTGAGGATGGGCTGGGACTGCAATTGCTT
CGCTGTCATCATTTGTACAAACTCTTCGTAGTTTACCTGACCATCCCCATCGATGTCTGCTTCCCTGATC
ATTTCATCAACCTCTTCATCTGTTAACTTCTCTCCAAGGTTTGTCATCACGTGGCGAAGCTCTGCTGCAC
TGATGTAGCCATTGCCATCCTTATCAAACACACCGAACGCTTCTCTAATTTCTTCTTCCGTGTCCCTGTA
TTTCATTTTTCTTGCCATCATTGTCAGGAACTCAGGGAAGTCGATTGTGCCGTCACCGTCGGCATCTACT
TCATTGATCATGTCCTGCAGCTCTGCTTCTGTGGGGTTCTGCCCCAGAGACCGCATCACCGTCCCCAGCT
CCTTGGTTGTTATTGTCCCATCCCCGTCCTTGTCAAATAGGGAGAAAGCCTCTTTGTATTCTGCGATCTG
CTCTTCAGTCAGTTGGTCCGGCAGGTTGTACTCCAGCTTGTGCCCCAGGATGTTGCCGTCCTCCTTGAAG
TCGATGCCCTTCAGCTCGATGCGGTTCACCAGGGTGTCGCCCTCGAACTTCACCTCGGCGCGGGTCTTGT
AGTTGCCGTCGTCCTTGAAGAAGATGGTGCGCTCCTGGATGTAGCCTTCGGGCATGGCGGACTTGAAGAA
GTCGTGCTGCTTCATGTGGTCGGGGTAGCGGCTGAAGCACTGCACGCCGTAGGTCAGGGTGGTCACGAGG
GTGGGCCAGGGCACGGGCAGCTTGCCGGTGGTGCAGATGAACTTCAGGGTCAGCTTGCCGTAGGTGGCAT
CGCCCTCACCCTCGCCGGACACGCTGAACTTGTGGCCGTTTACGTCGCCGTCCAGCTCGACCAGGATGGG
CACCACCCCGGTGAACAGCTCCTCGCCCTTGCTCACCATGCTCCCTCCGGTACCGCCCTTGTACAGCTCG
TCCATGCCGAGAGTGATCCCGGCGGCGGTCACGAACTCCAGCAGGACCATGTGATCGCGCTTCTCGTTGG
GGTCTTTCGAAAGTTTGGACTCCACGCTCAGGTAGTGGTTGTCGGGCAGCAGCACGGGGCCGTCGCCGAT
GGGGGTGTTCTGCTGGTAGTGGTAGGCGAGCTGCACGCCGCCGTCCTCGATGTTGTGGCGGATGTGGAAG
TTCGCCTTGATGCCGTTCTTCTGCTTGTCGGCCTTGATATAGACGTTGATCTTCAGGCCCATCAGGCGGC
CGATGATCTTCACGGCGGTGGCCACCTCCTTGAAGGTCTTCTTGCGACGCGTGTGATGATGGTGATGATG
GGCGGCCGCCACTCCTCCCTCCTCCTCCTCGTCGACGAAGGTCTCGATCTCCATGTTCTCGCCGGCCACG
TTGATGGTGGTTGTCTTCCGGATGTCGCCGTGGATCAGGATGTGCTCGTGGATCTTCACTCTCAGGTGGT
GGCCCAGGAAGCCCCAAGTGTTCTTGGCGATCAGATCCAGGATCAGGTGGCCGATTCCGCTGGTGTAAGG
TGTGATCAGGCCCAGTCCCTCGTGTCCGGCGATGAACATCACGGGGAACATCAGCCAAGAGCAGAAGAAG
ACGTAGGCCATGATCTTGCAAATCTTCCGGCAGACGCCTTTGGGCAGGGTGTGGTAGCTCTCGATATACA
CCTTGGCGATCTGGAAGAAGCAAGTCACGCCGTAGAACAGGCCGATCATGAAGAACAGGATCTTCAGGGG
GCCCTTTGTAAAGGCGGCTGTGATCCCCCACACGATGTTGCCGATGTCGGTCACCAGGATGGTCATGGTC
CGCTTGCTGTACTCTTCGTGCAGTCCGGTCAGGTTGCTCAGGTGGATCAGGATCACGGGGCAAGTCAGGA
GCCACTCGCTGTACCGCAGCCAAGCCACGGCTCCTCCGTTGGTCTGGTACACTGTGGCTGGGCTGTCGAC
ATCGTGGAACAGCTCGATGAAGCACTTGACGAGCTCGATCACGCAGACGTAGACCTCCTCCCAGCCGGTT
GTGGCCTTGAAGCTGTGCCAACCGTAGAAGATGAGCTGCACGATAGCCACGATCACGGTGAACCACTGGA
GTCCCACTGCGATCTTGTGCTGCAGCTCGGTTCCGTGGTTGATGTGGGGGAAGCAACCGTGATCGGCTCC
GGCTGTTGTGGCGTTAGAGGTTTCTCCGTGAGCGTCTGCTGCTGGTGTCACCACTGCTGCGGCGCTCAGC
AGGCCTCTAATTGTGGCTTCGGCGCTAGGCACGGCTGAGATAAAGGCGTGGGTCATTGTGGCGGCTGTTT
CCATACTAGCGGATCCTTGCTATCAGCTTGAATTCGACTGCGCTCTCAGGCACGACACGACTCCTCCGCT
GCCCACCGCAGACTGAGGCAGCGCTGAGTCGCCGGCGCCGCAGCGCAGATGGTCGCGCCCGTGCCCCCCT
ATCTCGCGCCTCGCGTGGTGCGGTCCGGCTGGGCCGGCGGCGGCGCGGACGCGACCAAGGTGGCCGGGAA
GGGGAGTTTGCGGGGGACCGGCGAGTGACGTCAGCGCGCCTTCAGTGCTGAGGCGGCGGTGGCGCGCGCC
GCCAGGCGGGGGCGAAGGCACTGTCCGCGGTGCTGAAGCTGGCAGTGCGCACGCGCCTCGCCGCATCCTG
TTTCCCCTCCCCCTCTCTGATAGGGGATGCGCAATTTGGGGAATGGGGGTTGGGTGCTTGTCCAGTGGGT
CGGGGTCGGTCGTCAGGTAGGCACCCCCACCCCGCCTCATCCTGGTCCTAAAACCCACTTGCACTCATAC
GCAGGGCCCTCTGCAGAGATCTTCCTAGAGCATGGCTACGTAGATAAGTAGCATGGCGGGTTAATCATTA
ACTACAAGGAACCCCTAGTGATGGAGTTGGCCACTCCCTCTCTGCGCGCTCGCTCGCTCACTGAGGCCGG
GCGACCAAAGGTCGCCCGACGCCCGGGCTTTGCCCGGGCGGCCTCAGTGAGCGAGCGAGCGCGCAGCTGG
CGTAATAGCGAAGAGGCCCGCACCGATCGCCCTTCCCAACAGTTGCGCAGCCTGAATGGCGAATGGG
[124 nt withheld, positions 5108-5231]
C
[91 nt withheld, positions 5233-5323]
A
[49 nt withheld, positions 5325-5373]
CCTTTGACGTTGGAGTCCACGTTCTTT
[37 nt withheld, positions 5401-5437]
ACCCTATCTCGGTCTATTCTTTTGATTTATAAGGGATTTTGCCGATTTCGGCCTATTGGTTAAAAAATGA
GCTGATTTAACAAAAATTTAACGCGAATTTTAACAAAATATTAACGCTTACAATTTAGGTGGCACTTTTC
GGGGAAATGTGCGCGGAACCCCTATTTGTTTATTTTTCTAAATACATTCAAATATGTATCCGCTCATGAG
ACAATAACCCTGATAAATGCTTCAATAATATTGAAAAAGGAAGAGTATGAGTATTCAACATTTCCGTGTC
GCCCTTATTCCCTTTTTTGCGGCATTTTGCCTTCCTGTTTTTGCTCACCCAGAAACGCTGGTGAAAGTAA
AAGATGCTGAAGATCAGTTGGGTGCACGAGTGGGTTACATCGAACTGGATCTCAACAGCGGTAAGATCCT
TGAGAGTTTTCGCCCCGAAGAACGTTTTCCAATGATGAGCACTTTTAAAGTTCTGCTATGTGGCGCGGTA
TTATCCCGTATTGACGCCGGGCAAGAGCAACTCGGTCGCCGCATACACTATTCTCAGAATGACTTGGTTG
AGTACTCACCAGTCACAGAAAAGCATCTTACGGATGGCATGACAGTAAGAGAATTATGCAGTGCTGCCAT
AACCATGAGTGATAACACTGCGGCCAACTTACTTCTGACAACGATCGGAGGACCGAAGGAGCTAACCGCT
TTTTTGCACAACATGGGGGATCATGTAACTCGCCTTGATCGTTGGGAACCGGAGCTGAATGAAGCCATAC
CAAACGACGAGCGTGACACCACGATGCCTGTAGCAATGGCAACAACGTTGCGCAAACTATTAACTGGCGA
ACTACTTACTCTAGCTTCCCGGCAACAATTAATAGACTGGATGGAGGCGGATAAAGTTGCAGGACCACTT
CTGCGCTCGGCCCTTCCGGCTGGCTGGTTTATTGCTGATAAATCTGGAGCCGGTGAGCGTGGGTCTCGCG
GTATCATTGCAGCACTGGGGCCAGATGGTAAGCCCTCCCGTATCGTAGTTATCTACACGACGGGGAGTCA
GGCAACTATGGATGAACGAAATAGACAGATCGCTGAGATAGGTGCCTCACTGATTAAGCATTGGTAACTG
TCAGACCAAGTTTACTCATATATACTTTAGATTGATTTAAAACTTCATTTTTAATTTAAAAGGATCTAGG
TGAAGATCCTTTTTGATAATCTCATGACCAAAATCCCTTAACGTGAGTTTTCGTTCCACTGAGCGTCAGA
CCCCGTAGAAAAGATCAAAGGATCTTC
